Addgene plasmid #106288: pJL1 sortase
Purpose: Expresses sortase in Ecoli off a T7 promoter
Depositing lab: James Collins. Depositing organization: Massachusetts Institute of Technology. Publication: BioBits Explorer: A modular synthetic biology education kit. Huang A, Nguyen PQ, Stark JC, Takahashi MK, Donghia N, Ferrante T, Dy AJ, Hsu KJ, Dubner RS, Pardee K, Jewett MC, Collins JJ. Sci Adv. 2018 Aug 1;4(8):eaat5105. doi: 10.1126/sciadv.aat5105. eCollection 2018 Aug. PubMed 30083608.
Backbone
  Vector backbone: pJL1
  Backbone manufacturer: Michael Jewett Lab
  Backbone size w/o insert (bp): 2724
  Total vector size (bp): 2661
  Vector type: Bacterial Expression
Growth in bacteria
  Bacterial resistance: Kanamycin, 50 μg/mL
  Growth temperature: 37°C
  Growth strain: DH5alpha
  Copy number: High Copy
Gene/Insert
  Gene/Insert name: sortase A pentamutant (alt name: sortase)
  Insert size (bp): 471
  Promoter: T7
  Cloning method: Gibson Cloning
  Sequencing primers: 5′ GAAATTAATACGACTCACTATAGGGAGACC; 3′ GCTCGAGGTTATCCGGATATAGTTC
Resource information
  A portion of this plasmid was derived from a plasmid made by: Gift from Linda Griffith lab
Terms and licenses: Academic/Nonprofit Terms; Industry Terms: Not Available to Industry
How to cite: pJL1 sortase was a gift from James Collins (Addgene plasmid # 106288 ; http://n2t.net/addgene:106288 ; RRID:Addgene_106288)
