[The description below was written by a language model from this plasmid's Addgene catalogue record and pLannotate feature annotations shown in this document.]
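Description:
pJL1 sortase is a small, high-copy bacterial expression plasmid built on the pJL1 backbone, a minimal T7-driven vector. It replicates in E. coli from a ColE1/pUC-type origin and is selected with kanamycin through an aph(3')-Ia aminoglycoside phosphotransferase gene, which lies on the opposite strand to the expression cassette.

The cassette consists of a bacteriophage T7 promoter, the efficient ribosome binding site from T7 gene 10, the insert, and a T7 terminator, so transcription depends on a supply of T7 RNA polymerase. The insert is catalogued as a sortase A pentamutant of about 470 bp, introduced by Gibson assembly. The annotation matches it to a fragment of Staphylococcus aureus SrtA, the transpeptidase that cleaves a C-terminal sorting signal, forms a thioester intermediate with its substrate, and transfers the substrate to an acceptor. The record does not list the five mutations. Immediately downstream of the sortase coding region is a short polyhistidine stretch (a partial match to a 9xHis tag, long enough for about six histidines), which would allow metal-affinity purification. A further short match to a T7 gene 10B-derived solubility tag sits just before the terminator; it may simply be residual vector sequence rather than part of the translated product.

The stated purpose is expression of sortase in E. coli from the T7 promoter, and the associated publication describes a modular synthetic biology education kit. The sizes in the record disagree: the catalogue gives a total of 2,661 bp, smaller than its own listed backbone size, while the sequenced record behind the feature table is 2,234 nt.
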