Features (pLannotate 1.2.2; 8 found; start..end, strand, type, name):
      1..589     +  rep_origin     ori: high-copy-number ColE1/pMB1/pBR322/pUC origin of replication
    617..635     +  promoter       T7 promoter: promoter for bacteriophage T7 RNA polymerase
    667..689     +  RBS            RBS: efficient ribosome binding site from bacteriophage T7 gene 10 (Olins and Rangwala, 1989)
    688..1140    +  CDS            srtA (fragment): SRTA_STAA8 - Experimental evidence at protein level: Swiss-Prot protein existence level 1. Transpeptidase that anchors surface proteins to the cell wall (PubMed:10427003, PubMed:10446208, PubMed:10535938, PubMed:11714722, PubMed:14769030, PubMed:15247224). Recognizes and modifies its substrate by proteolytic cleavage of a C-terminal sorting signal. Following cleavage, a covalent intermediate is formed via a thioester bond between the sortase and its substrate, which is then transferred and covalently attached to the cell wall (PubMed:10446208, PubMed:10535938, PubMed:11714722, PubMed:14769030,
   1147..1164    +  CDS            9xHis (fragment): 9xHis affinity tag
   1176..1225    +  CDS            SET1 (fragment): solubility-enhancement tag derived from T7 phage gene 10B
   1233..1280    +  terminator     T7 terminator: transcription terminator for bacteriophage T7 RNA polymerase
   1298..2113    -  CDS            KanR: aminoglycoside phosphotransferase; aph(3')-Ia; confers resistance to kanamycin in bacteria or G418 (Geneticin®) in eukaryotes
>Addgene plasmid #106288 | pJL1 sortase | addgene full sequence | sequence record 207888 | Addgene NGS Result
TTGAGATCCTTTTTTTCTGCGCGTAATCTGCTGCTTGCAAACAAAAAAACCACCGCTACCAGCGGTGGTT
TGTTTGCCGGATCAAGAGCTACCAACTCTTTTTCCGAAGGTAACTGGCTTCAGCAGAGCGCAGATACCAA
ATACTGTTCTTCTAGTGTAGCCGTAGTTAGGCCACCACTTCAAGAACTCTGTAGCACCGCCTACATACCT
CGCTCTGCTAATCCTGTTACCAGTGGCTGCTGCCAGTGGCGATAAGTCGTGTCTTACCGGGTTGGACTCA
AGACGATAGTTACCGGATAAGGCGCAGCGGTCGGGCTGAACGGGGGGTTCGTGCACACAGCCCAGCTTGG
AGCGAACGACCTACACCGAACTGAGATACCTACAGCGTGAGCTATGAGAAAGCGCCACGCTTCCCGAAGG
GAGAAAGGCGGACAGGTATCCGGTAAGCGGCAGGGTCGGAACAGGAGAGCGCACGAGGGAGCTTCCAGGG
GGAAACGCCTGGTATCTTTATAGTCCTGTCGGGTTTCGCCACCTCTGACTTGAGCGTCGATTTTTGTGAT
GCTCGTCAGGGGGGCGGAGCCTATGGAAAAACGCCAGCAACGCGATCCCGCGAAATTAATACGACTCACT
ATAGGGAGACCACAACGGTTTCCCTCTAGAAATAATTTTGTTTAACTTTAAGAAGGAGATATACATATGC
AAGCTAAACCTCAAATTCCGAAAGATAAATCAAAAGTGGCAGGCTATATTGAAATTCCAGATGCTGATAT
TAAAGAACCAGTATATCCAGGACCAGCAACACGCGAACAATTAAATAGAGGTGTAAGCTTTGCAGAAGAA
AATGAATCACTAGATGATCAAAATATTTCAATTGCAGGACACACTTTCATTGACCGTCCGAACTATCAAT
TTACAAATCTTAAAGCAGCCAAAAAAGGTAGTATGGTGTACTTTAAAGTTGGTAATGAAACACGTAAGTA
TAAAATGACAAGTATAAGAAACGTTAAGCCAACAGCTGTAGAAGTTCTAGATGAACAAAAAGGTAAAGAT
AAACAATTAACATTAATTACTTGTGATGATTACAATGAAGAGACAGGCGTTTGGGAAACACGTAAAATCT
TTGTCGCTACAGAAGTCAAACTCGAGCACCACCACCACCACCACTGAGTCGACCGGCTGCTAACAAAGCC
CGAAAGGAAGCTGAGTTGGCTGCTGCCACCGCTGAGCAATAACTAGCATAACCCCTTGGGGCCTCTAAAC
GGGTCTTGAGGGGTTTTTTGCTGAAAGCCAATTCTGATTAGAAAAACTCATCGAGCATCAAATGAAACTG
CAATTTATTCATATCAGGATTATCAATACCATATTTTTGAAAAAGCCGTTTCTGTAATGAAGGAGAAAAC
TCACCGAGGCAGTTCCATAGGATGGCAAGATCCTGGTATCGGTCTGCGATTCCGACTCGTCCAACATCAA
TACAACCTATTAATTTCCCCTCGTCAAAAATAAGGTTATCAAGTGAGAAATCACCATGAGTGACGACTGA
ATCCGGTGAGAATGGCAAAAGCTTATGCATTTCTTTCCAGACTTGTTCAACAGGCCAGCCATTACGCTCG
TCATCAAAATCACTCGCATCAACCAAACCGTTATTCATTCGTGATTGCGCCTGAGCGAGACGAAATACGC
GATCGCTGTTAAAAGGACAATTACAAACAGGAATCGAATGCAACCGGCGCAGGAACACTGCCAGCGCATC
AACAATATTTTCACCTGAATCAGGATATTCTTCTAATACCTGGAATGCTGTTTTCCCGGGGATCGCAGTG
GTGAGTAACCATGCATCATCAGGAGTACGGATAAAATGCTTGATGGTCGGAAGAGGCATAAATTCCGTCA
GCCAGTTTAGTCTGACCATCTCATCTGTAACATCATTGGCAACGCTACCTTTGCCATGTTTCAGAAACAA
CTCTGGCGCATCGGGCTTCCCATACAATCGATAGATTGTCGCACCTGATTGCCCGACATTATCGCGAGCC
CATTTATACCCATATAAATCAGCATCCATGTTGGAATTTAATCGCGGCTTCGAGCAAGACGTTTCCCGTT
GAATATGGCTCATAACACCCCTTGTATTACTGTTTATGTAAGCAGACAGTTTTATTGTTCATGATGATAT
ATTTTTATCTTGTGCAATGTAACATCAGAGATTTTGAGACACAACGTGAGATCAAAGGATCTTC
