Features (pLannotate 1.2.2; 8 found; start..end, strand, type, name):
      1..589     +  rep_origin     ori: high-copy-number ColE1/pMB1/pBR322/pUC origin of replication
    617..635     +  promoter       T7 promoter: promoter for bacteriophage T7 RNA polymerase
    667..689     +  RBS            RBS: efficient ribosome binding site from bacteriophage T7 gene 10 (Olins and Rangwala, 1989)
    688..1140    +  CDS            srtA (fragment): SRTA_STAA8 - Experimental evidence at protein level: Swiss-Prot protein existence level 1. Transpeptidase that anchors surface proteins to the cell wall (PubMed:10427003, PubMed:10446208, PubMed:10535938, PubMed:11714722, PubMed:14769030, PubMed:15247224). Recognizes and modifies its substrate by proteolytic cleavage of a C-terminal sorting signal. Following cleavage, a covalent intermediate is formed via a thioester bond between the sortase and its substrate, which is then transferred and covalently attached to the cell wall (PubMed:10446208, PubMed:10535938, PubMed:11714722, PubMed:14769030,
   1147..1164    +  CDS            9xHis (fragment): 9xHis affinity tag
   1176..1225    +  CDS            SET1 (fragment): solubility-enhancement tag derived from T7 phage gene 10B
   1233..1280    +  terminator     T7 terminator: transcription terminator for bacteriophage T7 RNA polymerase
   1298..2113    -  CDS            KanR: aminoglycoside phosphotransferase; aph(3')-Ia; confers resistance to kanamycin in bacteria or G418 (Geneticin®) in eukaryotes
>Addgene plasmid #106288 | pJL1 sortase | depositor full sequence | sequence record 207889 | pJL1 sortase sequence 2234 bps
TTGAGATCCTTTTTTTCTGCGCGTAATCTGCTGCTTGCAAACAAAAAAACCACCGCTACCAGCGGTGGTT
TGTTTGCCGGATCAAGAGCTACCAACTCTTTTTCCGAAGGTAACTGGCTTCAGCAGAGCGCAGATACCAA
ATACTGTTCTTCTAGTGTAGCCGTAGTTAGGCCACCACTTCAAGAACTCTGTAGCACCGCCTACATACCT
CGCTCTGCTAATCCTGTTACCAGTGGCTGCTGCCAGTGGCGATAAGTCGTGTCTTACCGGGTTGGACTCA
AGACGATAGTTACCGGATAAGGCGCAGCGGTCGGGCTGAACGGGGGGTTCGTGCACACAGCCCAGCTTGG
AGCGAACGACCTACACCGAACTGAGATACCTACAGCGTGAGCTATGAGAAAGCGCCACGCTTCCCGAAGG
GAGAAAGGCGGACAGGTATCCGGTAAGCGGCAGGGTCGGAACAGGAGAGCGCACGAGGGAGCTTCCAGGG
GGAAACGCCTGGTATCTTTATAGTCCTGTCGGGTTTCGCCACCTCTGACTTGAGCGTCGATTTTTGTGAT
GCTCGTCAGGGGGGCGGAGCCTATGGAAAAACGCCAGCAACGCGATCCCGCGAAATTAATACGACTCACT
ATAGGGAGACCACAACGGTTTCCCTCTAGAAATAATTTTGTTTAACTTTAAGAAGGAGATATACATATGC
AAGCTAAACCTCAAATTCCGAAAGATAAATCAAAAGTGGCAGGCTATATTGAAATTCCAGATGCTGATAT
TAAAGAACCAGTATATCCAGGACCAGCAACACGCGAACAATTAAATAGAGGTGTAAGCTTTGCAGAAGAA
AATGAATCACTAGATGATCAAAATATTTCAATTGCAGGACACACTTTCATTGACCGTCCGAACTATCAAT
TTACAAATCTTAAAGCAGCCAAAAAAGGTAGTATGGTGTACTTTAAAGTTGGTAATGAAACACGTAAGTA
TAAAATGACAAGTATAAGAAACGTTAAGCCAACAGCTGTAGAAGTTCTAGATGAACAAAAAGGTAAAGAT
AAACAATTAACATTAATTACTTGTGATGATTACAATGAAGAGACAGGCGTTTGGGAAACACGTAAAATCT
TTGTAGCTACAGAAGTCAAACTCGAGCACCACCACCACCACCACTGAGTCGACCGGCTGCTAACAAAGCC
CGAAAGGAAGCTGAGTTGGCTGCTGCCACCGCTGAGCAATAACTAGCATAACCCCTTGGGGCCTCTAAAC
GGGTCTTGAGGGGTTTTTTGCTGAAAGCCAATTCTGATTAGAAAAACTCATCGAGCATCAAATGAAACTG
CAATTTATTCATATCAGGATTATCAATACCATATTTTTGAAAAAGCCGTTTCTGTAATGAAGGAGAAAAC
TCACCGAGGCAGTTCCATAGGATGGCAAGATCCTGGTATCGGTCTGCGATTCCGACTCGTCCAACATCAA
TACAACCTATTAATTTCCCCTCGTCAAAAATAAGGTTATCAAGTGAGAAATCACCATGAGTGACGACTGA
ATCCGGTGAGAATGGCAAAAGCTTATGCATTTCTTTCCAGACTTGTTCAACAGGCCAGCCATTACGCTCG
TCATCAAAATCACTCGCATCAACCAAACCGTTATTCATTCGTGATTGCGCCTGAGCGAGACGAAATACGC
GATCGCTGTTAAAAGGACAATTACAAACAGGAATCGAATGCAACCGGCGCAGGAACACTGCCAGCGCATC
AACAATATTTTCACCTGAATCAGGATATTCTTCTAATACCTGGAATGCTGTTTTCCCGGGGATCGCAGTG
GTGAGTAACCATGCATCATCAGGAGTACGGATAAAATGCTTGATGGTCGGAAGAGGCATAAATTCCGTCA
GCCAGTTTAGTCTGACCATCTCATCTGTAACATCATTGGCAACGCTACCTTTGCCATGTTTCAGAAACAA
CTCTGGCGCATCGGGCTTCCCATACAATCGATAGATTGTCGCACCTGATTGCCCGACATTATCGCGAGCC
CATTTATACCCATATAAATCAGCATCCATGTTGGAATTTAATCGCGGCTTCGAGCAAGACGTTTCCCGTT
GAATATGGCTCATAACACCCCTTGTATTACTGTTTATGTAAGCAGACAGTTTTATTGTTCATGATGATAT
ATTTTTATCTTGTGCAATGTAACATCAGAGATTTTGAGACACAACGTGAGATCAAAGGATCTTC
